Addgene plasmid #209757: pCDH-V3-CD20-Puro
Purpose: Lentiviral transfer plasmid to express the 5'-UTR and CDS of the human CD20 gene, MS4A1. Specifically, the variant 3 mRNA isoform.
Depositing lab: Andrei Thomas-Tikhonenko. Depositing organization: Children's Hospital of Philadelphia. Publication: Alternative splicing of its 5' UTR limits CD20 mRNA translation and enables resistance to CD20-directed immunotherapies. Ang Z, Paruzzo L, Hayer KE, Schmidt C, Torres-Diz M, Xu F, Zankharia U, Zhang Y, Soldan SS, Zheng S, Falkenstein CD, Loftus JP, Yang SY, Asnani M, King Sainos P, Pillai V, Chong ER, Li M, Tasian SK, Barash Y, Lieberman PM, Ruella M, Schuster SJ, Thomas-Tikhonenko A. Blood. 2023 Sep 8:blood.2023020400. doi: 10.1182/blood.2023020400. PubMed 37683180.
Backbone
  Vector backbone: pCDH-CMV-MCS
  Backbone manufacturer: Systembio
  Backbone size w/o insert (bp): 7133
  Vector type: Lentiviral
  Selectable markers: Puromycin
Growth in bacteria
  Bacterial resistance: Ampicillin, 100 μg/mL
  Growth temperature: 30°C
  Growth strain: NEB Stable
  Copy number: High Copy
Gene/Insert
  Gene/Insert name: MS4A1
  Species: H. sapiens (human)
  Entrez Gene: MS4A1 (a.k.a. B1, Bp35, CD20, CVID5, FMC7, LEU-16, S7)
  Cloning method: Gibson Cloning
Terms and licenses: Academic/Nonprofit Terms; Industry Terms: Not Available to Industry
How to cite: pCDH-V3-CD20-Puro was a gift from Andrei Thomas-Tikhonenko (Addgene plasmid # 209757 ; http://n2t.net/addgene:209757 ; RRID:Addgene_209757)
