[The description below was written by a language model from this plasmid's Addgene catalogue record and pLannotate feature annotations shown in this document.]
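Description:
pCDH-V3-CD20-Puro is a third-generation-style HIV-1 lentiviral transfer plasmid, 8,737 nt in the sequenced record, built to express the human CD20 gene MS4A1 in mammalian cells. It is propagated in E. coli through a high-copy ColE1/pUC-type origin with ampicillin selection (AmpR under its bla promoter). An SV40 origin and small remnants of lac, rop and bom sequences are also carried in the backbone. The viral framework consists of an RSV promoter fused to a truncated 5' LTR, which drives genomic RNA production in packaging cells. This is followed by the Ψ packaging signal with a gag fragment, the RRE for Rev-dependent nuclear export, the cPPT/CTS element, a truncated 3' LTR and an SV40 polyadenylation signal.

The catalogue names the backbone as pCDH-CMV-MCS, but no CMV promoter is annotated in the sequence. Instead, the feature table shows an EF-1α core promoter followed by an HTLV-1 LTR fragment, a composite promoter arrangement, upstream of the insert. The MS4A1 coding sequence lies some distance downstream of this promoter. That gap is consistent with the stated inclusion of the 5'-UTR of the variant 3 mRNA isoform, although the UTR itself is not annotated as a feature. An EMCV IRES then links the puromycin N-acetyltransferase gene to the same transcript, so transduced cells can be selected with puromycin, and a WPRE enhances expression of the transcript.

Because the native 5'-UTR is kept with the coding sequence, the construct suits studies of how this particular isoform's leader affects CD20 translation. The associated publication examines that question in the context of resistance to CD20-directed immunotherapies.
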