Features (pLannotate 1.2.2; 27 found; start..end, strand, type, name):
      6..232     +  promoter       RSV promoter: Rous sarcoma virus enhancer/promoter
    233..413     +  LTR            5' LTR (truncated): truncated 5' long terminal repeat (LTR) from HIV-1
    460..585     +  misc_feature   HIV-1 Ψ: packaging signal of human immunodeficiency virus type 1
    569..907     +  CDS            HIV-1 gag (fragment): gag protein from human immunodeficiency virus 1; gag
   1078..1311    +  misc_feature   RRE: The Rev response element (RRE) of HIV-1 allows for Rev-dependent mRNA export from the nucleus to the cytoplasm.
   1688..1788    +  CDS            Rev (fragment): human immunodeficiency virus 1 (HIV-1) Rev protein; rev; enhances nuclear export of unspliced and incompletely spliced viral mRNAs
   1807..1923    +  misc_feature   cPPT/CTS: central polypurine tract and central termination sequence of HIV-1
   1966..2177    +  promoter       EF-1α core promoter: core promoter for human elongation factor EF-1α
   2190..2458    +  LTR            5' LTR (truncated): truncated 5' long terminal repeat (LTR) from human T-cell leukemia virus (HTLV) type 1
   2640..3530    +  CDS            MS4A1: CD20_HUMAN - Also known as CD20. Experimental evidence at protein level: Swiss-Prot protein existence level 1. B-lymphocyte-specific membrane protein that plays a role in the regulation of cellular calcium influx necessary for the development, differentiation, and activation of B-lymphocytes (PubMed:3925015, PubMed:7684739, PubMed:12920111). Functions as a store-operated calcium (SOC) channel component promoting calcium influx after activation by the B-cell receptor/BCR (PubMed:7684739, PubMed:12920111, PubMed:18474602). From Homo sapiens (Human).
   3728..4190    +  misc_feature   IRES: internal ribosome entry site (IRES) of the encephalomyocarditis virus (EMCV)
   4204..4803    +  CDS            PuroR: puromycin N-acetyltransferase; pac from Streptomyces alboniger; confers resistance to puromycin
   4816..5404    +  misc_feature   WPRE: woodchuck hepatitis virus posttranscriptional regulatory element
   5399..5506    +  CDS            nef (fragment): NEF_SIVS4 - Experimental evidence at protein level: Swiss-Prot protein existence level 1. Interferes with TCR signaling from the cell membrane. Interacts with CD247/TCRZ (TCR zeta chain) and exert potent down- regulation of cell surface TCR/CD3 complexes. From Simian immunodeficiency virus (isolate F236/smH4) (SIV-sm) (Simian immunodeficiency virus sooty mangabey monkey).
   5531..5711    +  LTR            5' LTR (truncated): truncated 5' long terminal repeat (LTR) from HIV-1
   5783..5904    +  polyA_signal   SV40 poly(A) signal: SV40 polyadenylation signal
   5944..6079    +  rep_origin     SV40 ori: SV40 origin of replication
   6136..6152    -  protein_bind   lac operator: The lac repressor binds to the lac operator to inhibit transcription in E. coli. This inhibition can be relieved by adding lactose or isopropyl-β-D-thiogalactopyranoside (IPTG). lac repressor encoded by lacI
   6160..6190    -  promoter       lac promoter: promoter for the E. coli lac operon
   6205..6226    -  protein_bind   CAP binding site: CAP binding activates transcription in the presence of cAMP. E. coli catabolite activator protein
   6239..6331    -  CDS            lacI (fragment): lac repressor; lacI; The lac repressor binds to the lac operator to inhibit transcription in E. coli. This inhibition can be relieved by adding lactose or isopropyl-β-D-thiogalactopyranoside (IPTG).
   6514..7102    -  rep_origin     ori: high-copy-number ColE1/pMB1/pBR322/pUC origin of replication
   7273..8133    -  CDS            AmpR: β-lactamase; bla; confers resistance to ampicillin, carbenicillin, and related antibiotics
   8134..8238    -  promoter       AmpR promoter: bla
   8333..8368    +  CDS            rop (fragment): Rop protein, which maintains plasmids at low copy number; rop
   8470..8569    +  misc_feature   bom (fragment): basis of mobility region from pBR322
   8575..8729    -  CDS            lacZα (fragment): LacZα fragment of β-galactosidase; lacZ fragment
>Addgene plasmid #209757 | pCDH-V3-CD20-Puro | addgene full sequence | sequence record 414081 | Addgene NGS Result
ACGCGTGTAGTCTTATGCAATACTCTTGTAGTCTTGCAACATGGTAACGATGAGTTAGCAACATGCCTTA
CAAGGAGAGAAAAAGCACCGTGCATGCCGATTGGTGGAAGTAAGGTGGTACGATCGTGCCTTATTAGGAA
GGCAACAGACGGGTCTGACATGGATTGGACGAACCACTGAATTGCCGCATTGCAGAGATATTGTATTTAA
GTGCCTAGCTCGATACATAAACGGGTCTCTCTGGTTAGACCAGATCTGAGCCTGGGAGCTCTCTGGCTAA
CTAGGGAACCCACTGCTTAAGCCTCAATAAAGCTTGCCTTGAGTGCTTCAAGTAGTGTGTGCCCGTCTGT
TGTGTGACTCTGGTAACTAGAGATCCCTCAGACCCTTTTAGTCAGTGTGGAAAATCTCTAGCAGTGGCGC
CCGAACAGGGACTTGAAAGCGAAAGGGAAACCAGAGGAGCTCTCTCGACGCAGGACTCGGCTTGCTGAAG
CGCGCACGGCAAGAGGCGAGGGGCGGCGACTGGTGAGTACGCCAAAAATTTTGACTAGCGGAGGCTAGAA
GGAGAGAGATGGGTGCGAGAGCGTCAGTATTAAGCGGGGGAGAATTAGATCGCGATGGGAAAAAATTCGG
TTAAGGCCAGGGGGAAAGAAAAAATATAAATTAAAACATATAGTATGGGCAAGCAGGGAGCTAGAACGAT
TCGCAGTTAATCCTGGCCTGTTAGAAACATCAGAAGGCTGTAGACAAATACTGGGACAGCTACAACCATC
CCTTCAGACAGGATCAGAAGAACTTAGATCATTATATAATACAGTAGCAACCCTCTATTGTGTGCATCAA
AGGATAGAGATAAAAGACACCAAGGAAGCTTTAGACAAGATAGAGGAAGAGCAAAACAAAAGTAAGACCA
CCGCACAGCAAGCGGCCACTGATCTTCAGACCTGGAGGAGGAGATATGAGGGACAATTGGAGAAGTGAAT
TATATAAATATAAAGTAGTAAAAATTGAACCATTAGGAGTAGCACCCACCAAGGCAAAGAGAAGAGTGGT
GCAGAGAGAAAAAAGAGCAGTGGGAATAGGAGCTTTGTTCCTTGGGTTCTTGGGAGCAGCAGGAAGCACT
ATGGGCGCAGCGTCAATGACGCTGACGGTACAGGCCAGACAATTATTGTCTGGTATAGTGCAGCAGCAGA
ACAATTTGCTGAGGGCTATTGAGGCGCAACAGCATCTGTTGCAACTCACAGTCTGGGGCATCAAGCAGCT
CCAGGCAAGAATCCTGGCTGTGGAAAGATACCTAAAGGATCAACAGCTCCTGGGGATTTGGGGTTGCTCT
GGAAAACTCATTTGCACCACTGCTGTGCCTTGGAATGCTAGTTGGAGTAATAAATCTCTGGAACAGATTT
GGAATCACACGACCTGGATGGAGTGGGACAGAGAAATTAACAATTACACAAGCTTAATACACTCCTTAAT
TGAAGAATCGCAAAACCAGCAAGAAAAGAATGAACAAGAATTATTGGAATTAGATAAATGGGCAAGTTTG
TGGAATTGGTTTAACATAACAAATTGGCTGTGGTATATAAAATTATTCATAATGATAGTAGGAGGCTTGG
TAGGTTTAAGAATAGTTTTTGCTGTACTTTCTATAGTGAATAGAGTTAGGCAGGGATATTCACCATTATC
GTTTCAGACCCACCTCCCAACCCCGAGGGGACCCGACAGGCCCGAAGGAATAGAAGAAGAAGGTGGAGAG
AGAGACAGAGACAGATCCATTCGATTAGTGAACGGATCTCGACGGTATCGGTTAACTTTTAAAAGAAAAG
GGGGGATTGGGGGGTACAGTGCAGGGGAAAGAATAGTAGACATAATAGCAACAGACATACAAACTAAAGA
ATTACAAAAACAAATTACAAAATTCAAAATTTTATCGATACTAGTGGATCTGCGATCGCTCCGGTGCCCG
TCAGTGGGCAGAGCGCACATCGCCCACAGTCCCCGAGAAGTTGGGGGGAGGGGTCGGCAATTGAACGGGT
GCCTAGAGAAGGTGGCGCGGGGTAAACTGGGAAAGTGATGTCGTGTACTGGCTCCGCCTTTTTCCCGAGG
GTGGGGGAGAACCGTATATAAGTGCAGTAGTCGCCGTGAACGTTCTTTTTCGCAACGGGTTTGCCGCCAG
AACACAGCTGAAGCTTCGAGGGGCTCGCATCTCTCCTTCACGCGCCCGCCGCCCTACCTGAGGCCGCCAT
CCACGCCGGTTGAGTCGCGTTCTGCCGCCTCCCGCCTGTGGTGCCTCCTGAACTGCGTCCGCCGTCTAGG
TAAGTTTAAAGCTCAGGTCGAGACCGGGCCTTTGTCCGGCGCTCCCTTGGAGCCTACCTAGACTCAGCCG
GCTCTCCACGCTTTGCCTGACCCTGCTTGCTCAACTCTACGTCTTTGTTTCGTTTTCTGTTCTGCGCCGT
TACAGATCCAAGCTGTGACCGGCGCCTACTCTAGAGGTCTATCAGCGATTTCATCTTCAGGCCTGGACTA
CACCACTCACCCTCCCAGTGTGCTTGAGAAACAAACTGCACCCACTGAACTCCGCAGCTAGCATCCAAAT
CAGCCCTTGAGATTTGAGGCCTTGGAGACTCAGGAGTTTTGAGAGCAAAATGACAACACCCAGAAATTCA
GTAAATGGGACTTTCCCGGCAGAGCCAATGAAAGGCCCTATTGCTATGCAATCTGGTCCAAAACCACTCT
TCAGGAGGATGTCTTCACTGGTGGGCCCCACGCAAAGCTTCTTCATGAGGGAATCTAAGACTTTGGGGGC
TGTCCAGATTATGAATGGGCTCTTCCACATTGCCCTGGGGGGTCTTCTGATGATCCCAGCAGGGATCTAT
GCACCCATCTGTGTGACTGTGTGGTACCCTCTCTGGGGAGGCATTATGTATATTATTTCCGGATCACTCC
TGGCAGCAACGGAGAAAAACTCCAGGAAGTGTTTGGTCAAAGGAAAAATGATAATGAATTCATTGAGCCT
CTTTGCTGCCATTTCTGGAATGATTCTTTCAATCATGGACATACTTAATATTAAAATTTCCCATTTTTTA
AAAATGGAGAGTCTGAATTTTATTAGAGCTCACACACCATATATTAACATATACAACTGTGAACCAGCTA
ATCCCTCTGAGAAAAACTCCCCATCTACCCAATACTGTTACAGCATACAATCTCTGTTCTTGGGCATTTT
GTCAGTGATGCTGATCTTTGCCTTCTTCCAGGAACTTGTAATAGCTGGCATCGTTGAGAATGAATGGAAA
AGAACGTGCTCCAGACCCAAATCTAACATAGTTCTCCTGTCAGCAGAAGAAAAAAAAGAACAGACTATTG
AAATAAAAGAAGAAGTGGTTGGGCTAACTGAAACATCTTCCCAACCAAAGAATGAAGAAGACATTGAAAT
TATTCCAATCCAAGAAGAGGAAGAAGAAGAAACAGAGACGAACTTTCCAGAACCTCCCCAAGATCAGGAA
TCCTCACCAATAGAAAATGACAGCTCTCCTTAAGGATCCCAGTGTGGTGGTACGGGAATTCCTGCAGGCC
TCGAGGGCCGGCGCGCCGCGGCCGCTACGTAAATTCCGCCCCCCCCCCCCTCTCCCTCCCCCCCCCCTAA
CGTTACTGGCCGAAGCCGCTTGGAATAAGGCCGGTGTGCGTTTGTCTATATGTTATTTTCCACCATATTG
CCGTCTTTTGGCAATGTGAGGGCCCGGAAACCTGGCCCTGTCTTCTTGACGAGCATTCCTAGGGGTCTTT
CCCCTCTCGCCAAAGGAATGCAAGGTCTGTTGAATGTCGTGAAGGAAGCAGTTCCTCTGGAAGCTTCTTG
AAGACAAACAACGTCTGTAGCGACCCTTTGCAGGCAGCGGAACCCCCCACCTGGCGACAGGTGCCTCTGC
GGCCAAAAGCCACGTGTATAAGATACACCTGCAAAGGCGGCACAACCCCAGTGCCACGTTGTGAGTTGGA
TAGTTGTGGAAAGAGTCAAATGGCTCTCCTCAAGCGTATTCAACAAGGGGCTGAAGGATGCCCAGAAGGT
ACCCCATTGTATGGGATCTGATCTGGGGCCTCGGTGCACATGCTTTACATGTGTTTAGTCGAGGTTAAAA
AAACGTCTAGGCCCCCCGAACCACGGGGACGTGGTTTTCCTTTGAAAAACACGATGATAATATGGCCACA
ACCATGACCGAGTACAAGCCCACGGTGCGCCTCGCCACCCGCGACGACGTCCCCAGGGCCGTACGCACCC
TCGCCGCCGCGTTCGCCGACTACCCCGCCACGCGCCACACCGTCGATCCGGACCGCCACATCGAGCGGGT
CACCGAGCTGCAAGAACTCTTCCTCACGCGCGTCGGGCTCGACATCGGCAAGGTGTGGGTCGCGGACGAC
GGCGCCGCGGTGGCGGTCTGGACCACGCCGGAGAGCGTCGAAGCGGGGGCGGTGTTCGCCGAGATCGGCC
CGCGCATGGCCGAGTTGAGCGGTTCCCGGCTGGCCGCGCAGCAACAGATGGAAGGCCTCCTGGCGCCGCA
CCGGCCCAAGGAGCCCGCGTGGTTCCTGGCCACCGTCGGCGTCTCGCCCGACCACCAGGGCAAGGGTCTG
GGCAGCGCCGTCGTGCTCCCCGGAGTGGAGGCGGCCGAGCGCGCCGGGGTGCCCGCCTTCCTGGAGACCT
CCGCGCCCCGCAACCTCCCCTTCTACGAGCGGCTCGGCTTCACCGTCACCGCCGACGTCGAGGTGCCCGA
AGGACCGCGCACCTGGTGCATGACCCGCAAGCCCGGTGCCTGAATCTAGGTCGACAATCAACCTCTGGAT
TACAAAATTTGTGAAAGATTGACTGGTATTCTTAACTATGTTGCTCCTTTTACGCTATGTGGATACGCTG
CTTTAATGCCTTTGTATCATGCTATTGCTTCCCGTATGGCTTTCATTTTCTCCTCCTTGTATAAATCCTG
GTTGCTGTCTCTTTATGAGGAGTTGTGGCCCGTTGTCAGGCAACGTGGCGTGGTGTGCACTGTGTTTGCT
GACGCAACCCCCACTGGTTGGGGCATTGCCACCACCTGTCAGCTCCTTTCCGGGACTTTCGCTTTCCCCC
TCCCTATTGCCACGGCGGAACTCATCGCCGCCTGCCTTGCCCGCTGCTGGACAGGGGCTCGGCTGTTGGG
CACTGACAATTCCGTGGTGTTGTCGGGGAAATCATCGTCCTTTCCTTGGCTGCTCGCCTGTGTTGCCACC
TGGATTCTGCGCGGGACGTCCTTCTGCTACGTCCCTTCGGCCCTCAATCCAGCGGACCTTCCTTCCCGCG
GCCTGCTGCCGGCTCTGCGGCCTCTTCCGCGTCTTCGCCTTCGCCCTCAGACGAGTCGGATCTCCCTTTG
GGCCGCCTCCCCGCCTGGTACCTTTAAGACCAATGACTTACAAGGCAGCTGTAGATCTTAGCCACTTTTT
AAAAGAAAAGGGGGGACTGGAAGGGCTAATTCACTCCCAACGAAGATAAGATCTGCTTTTTGCTTGTACT
GGGTCTCTCTGGTTAGACCAGATCTGAGCCTGGGAGCTCTCTGGCTAACTAGGGAACCCACTGCTTAAGC
CTCAATAAAGCTTGCCTTGAGTGCTTCAAGTAGTGTGTGCCCGTCTGTTGTGTGACTCTGGTAACTAGAG
ATCCCTCAGACCCTTTTAGTCAGTGTGGAAAATCTCTAGCAGTAGTAGTTCATGTCATCTTATTATTCAG
TATTTATAACTTGCAAAGAAATGAATATCAGAGAGTGAGAGGAACTTGTTTATTGCAGCTTATAATGGTT
ACAAATAAAGCAATAGCATCACAAATTTCACAAATAAAGCATTTTTTTCACTGCATTCTAGTTGTGGTTT
GTCCAAACTCATCAATGTATCTTATCATGTCTGGCTCTAGCTATCCCGCCCCTAACTCCGCCCATCCCGC
CCCTAACTCCGCCCAGTTCCGCCCATTCTCCGCCCCATGGCTGACTAATTTTTTTTATTTATGCAGAGGC
CGAGGCCGCCTCGGCCTCTGAGCTATTCCAGAAGTAGTGAGGAGGCTTTTTTGGAGGCCTAGACTTTTGC
AGAGACCAAATTCGTAATCATGTCATAGCTGTTTCCTGTGTGAAATTGTTATCCGCTCACAATTCCACAC
AACATACGAGCCGGAAGCATAAAGTGTAAAGCCTGGGGTGCCTAATGAGTGAGCTAACTCACATTAATTG
CGTTGCGCTCACTGCCCGCTTTCCAGTCGGGAAACCTGTCGTGCCAGCTGCATTAATGAATCGGCCAACG
CGCGGGGAGAGGCGGTTTGCGTATTGGGCGCTCTTCCGCTTCCTCGCTCACTGACTCGCTGCGCTCGGTC
GTTCGGCTGCGGCGAGCGGTATCAGCTCACTCAAAGGCGGTAATACGGTTATCCACAGAATCAGGGGATA
ACGCAGGAAAGAACATGTGAGCAAAAGGCCAGCAAAAGGCCAGGAACCGTAAAAAGGCCGCGTTGCTGGC
GTTTTTCCATAGGCTCCGCCCCCCTGACGAGCATCACAAAAATCGACGCTCAAGTCAGAGGTGGCGAAAC
CCGACAGGACTATAAAGATACCAGGCGTTTCCCCCTGGAAGCTCCCTCGTGCGCTCTCCTGTTCCGACCC
TGCCGCTTACCGGATACCTGTCCGCCTTTCTCCCTTCGGGAAGCGTGGCGCTTTCTCATAGCTCACGCTG
TAGGTATCTCAGTTCGGTGTAGGTCGTTCGCTCCAAGCTGGGCTGTGTGCACGAACCCCCCGTTCAGCCC
GACCGCTGCGCCTTATCCGGTAACTATCGTCTTGAGTCCAACCCGGTAAGACACGACTTATCGCCACTGG
CAGCAGCCACTGGTAACAGGATTAGCAGAGCGAGGTATGTAGGCGGTGCTACAGAGTTCTTGAAGTGGTG
GCCTAACTACGGCTACACTAGAAGAACAGTATTTGGTATCTGCGCTCTGCTGAAGCCAGTTACCTTCGGA
AAAAGAGTTGGTAGCTCTTGATCCGGCAAACAAACCACCGCTGGTAGCGGTGGTTTTTTTGTTTGCAAGC
AGCAGATTACGCGCAGAAAAAAAGGATCTCAAGAAGATCCTTTGATCTTTTCTACGGGGTCTGACGCTCA
GTGGAACGAAAACTCACGTTAAGGGATTTTGGTCATGAGATTATCAAAAAGGATCTTCACCTAGATCCTT
TTAAATTAAAAATGAAGTTTTAAATCAATCTAAAGTATATATGAGTAAACTTGGTCTGACAGTTACCAAT
GCTTAATCAGTGAGGCACCTATCTCAGCGATCTGTCTATTTCGTTCATCCATAGTTGCCTGACTCCCCGT
CGTGTAGATAACTACGATACGGGAGGGCTTACCATCTGGCCCCAGTGCTGCAATGATACCGCGAGACCCA
CGCTCACCGGCTCCAGATTTATCAGCAATAAACCAGCCAGCCGGAAGGGCCGAGCGCAGAAGTGGTCCTG
CAACTTTATCCGCCTCCATCCAGTCTATTAATTGTTGCCGGGAAGCTAGAGTAAGTAGTTCGCCAGTTAA
TAGTTTGCGCAACGTTGTTGCCATTGCTACAGGCATCGTGGTGTCACGCTCGTCGTTTGGTATGGCTTCA
TTCAGCTCCGGTTCCCAACGATCAAGGCGAGTTACATGATCCCCCATGTTGTGCAAAAAAGCGGTTAGCT
CCTTCGGTCCTCCGATCGTTGTCAGAAGTAAGTTGGCCGCAGTGTTATCACTCATGGTTATGGCAGCACT
GCATAATTCTCTTACTGTCATGCCATCCGTAAGATGCTTTTCTGTGACTGGTGAGTACTCAACCAAGTCA
TTCTGAGAATAGTGTATGCGGCGACCGAGTTGCTCTTGCCCGGCGTCAATACGGGATAATACCGCGCCAC
ATAGCAGAACTTTAAAAGTGCTCATCATTGGAAAACGTTCTTCGGGGCGAAAACTCTCAAGGATCTTACC
GCTGTTGAGATCCAGTTCGATGTAACCCACTCGTGCACCCAACTGATCTTCAGCATCTTTTACTTTCACC
AGCGTTTCTGGGTGAGCAAAAACAGGAAGGCAAAATGCCGCAAAAAAGGGAATAAGGGCGACACGGAAAT
GTTGAATACTCATACTCTTCCTTTTTCAATATTATTGAAGCATTTATCAGGGTTATTGTCTCATGAGCGG
ATACATATTTGAATGTATTTAGAAAAATAAACAAATAGGGGTTCCGCGCACATTTCCCCGAAAAGTGCCA
CCTGACGTCTAAGAAACCATTATTATCATGACATTAACCTATAAAAATAGGCGTATCACGAGGCCCTTTC
GTCTCGCGCGTTTCGGTGATGACGGTGAAAACCTCTGACACATGCAGCTCCCGGAGACGGTCACAGCTTG
TCTGTAAGCGGATGCCGGGAGCAGACAAGCCCGTCAGGGCGCGTCAGCGGGTGTTGGCGGGTGTCGGGGC
TGGCTTAACTATGCGGCATCAGAGCAGATTGTACTGAGAGTGCACCATATGCGGTGTGAAATACCGCACA
GATGCGTAAGGAGAAAATACCGCATCAGGCGCCATTCGCCATTCAGGCTGCGCAACTGTTGGGAAGGGCG
ATCGGTGCGGGCCTCTTCGCTATTACGCCAGCTGGCGAAAGGGGGATGTGCTGCAAGGCGATTAAGTTGG
GTAACGCCAGGGTTTTCCCAGTCACGACGTTGTAAAACGACGGCCAGTGCCAAGCTG
